>Addgene plasmid #153591 | pGBW-m4252870 | addgene full sequence | sequence record 300197 | Ginkgo NGS Result
CACCATGATAGAACTATCGCTCATCGACTTTTATCTGTGCTTCTTGGCTTTCCTGCTTTTTCTGGTGCTC
ATTATGCTAATCATTTTTTGGTTCAGTCTGGAGTTACAAGATCATAATGAGACATGTCACGCCGAAAACC
TTTACTTTCAGTCGCACCATCACCATCACCATTAAGCTAGCTTGACTGACTGAGATACAGCGTACCTTCA
GCTCACAGACATGATAAGATACATTGATGAGTTTGGACAAACCACAACTAGAATGCAGTGAAAAAAATGC
TTTATTTGTGAAATTTGTGATGCTATTGCTTTATTTGTAACCATTATAAGCTGCAATAAACAAGTTAACA
ACAACAATTGCATTCATTTTATGTTTCAGGTTCAGGGGGAGGTGTGGGAGGTTTTTTAAAGCAAGTAAAA
CCTCTACAAATGTGGTATTGGCCCATCTCTATCGGTATCGTAGCATAACCCCTTGGGGCCTCTAAACGGG
TCTTGAGGGGTTTTTTGTGCCCCTCGGGCCGGATTGCTATCTACCGGCATTGGCGCAGAAAAAAATGCCT
GATGCGACGCTGCGCGTCTTATACTCCCACATATGCCAGATTCAGCAACGGATACGGCTTCCCCAACTTG
CCCACTTCCATACGTGTCCTCCTTACCAGAAATTTATCCTTAAGGTCGTCAGCTATCCTGCAGGCGATCT
CTCGATTTCGATCAAGACATTCCTTTAATGGTCTTTTCTGGACACCACTAGGGGTCAGAAGTAGTTCATC
AAACTTTCTTCCCTCCCTAATCTCATTGGTTACCTTGGGCTATCGAAACTTAATTAACCAGTCAAGTCAG
CTACTTGGCGAGATCGACTTGTCTGGGTTTCGACTACGCTCAGAATTGCGTCAGTCAAGTTCGATCTGGT
CCTTGCTATTGCACCCGTTCTCCGATTACGAGTTTCATTTAAATCATGTGAGCAAAAGGCCAGCAAAAGG
CCAGGAACCGTAAAAAGGCCGCGTTGCTGGCGTTTTTCCATAGGCTCCGCCCCCCTGACGAGCATCACAA
AAATCGACGCTCAAGTCAGAGGTGGCGAAACCCGACAGGACTATAAAGATACCAGGCGTTTCCCCCTGGA
AGCTCCCTCGTGCGCTCTCCTGTTCCGACCCTGCCGCTTACCGGATACCTGTCCGCCTTTCTCCCTTCGG
GAAGCGTGGCGCTTTCTCATAGCTCACGCTGTAGGTATCTCAGTTCGGTGTAGGTCGTTCGCTCCAAGCT
GGGCTGTGTGCACGAACCCCCCGTTCAGCCCGACCGCTGCGCCTTATCCGGTAACTATCGTCTTGAGTCC
AACCCGGTAAGACACGACTTATCGCCACTGGCAGCAGCCACTGGTAACAGGATTAGCAGAGCGAGGTATG
TAGGCGGTGCTACAGAGTTCTTGAAGTGGTGGCCTAACTACGGCTACACTAGAAGAACAGTATTTGGTAT
CTGCGCTCTGCTGAAGCCAGTTACCTTCGGAAAAAGAGTTGGTAGCTCTTGATCCGGCAAACAAACCACC
GCTGGTAGCGGTGGTTTTTTTGTTTGCAAGCAGCAGATTACGCGCAGAAAAAAAGGATCTCAAGAAGATC
CTTTGATCTTTTCTACGGGGTCTGACGCTCAGTGGAACGAAAACTCACGTTAAGGGATTTTGGTCATGAG
ATTATCAAAAAGGATCTTCACCTAGATCCTTTTAAATTAAAAATGAAGTTTTAAATCAATCTAAAGTATA
TATGAGTAAACTTGGTCTGACAGTTACCAATGCTTAATCAGTGAGGCACCTATCTCAGCGATCTGTCTAT
TTCGTTCATCCATAGTTGCATTTAAATTTCCGAACTCTCCAAGGCCCTCGTCGGAAAATCTTCAAACCTT
TCGTCCGATCCATCTTGCAGGCTACCTCTCGAACGAACTATCGCAAGTCTCTTGGCCGGCCTTGCGCCTT
GGCTATTGCTTGGCAGCGCCTATCGCCAGGTATTACTCCAATCCCGAATATCCGAGATCGGGATCACCCG
AGAGAAGTTCAACCTACATCCTCAATCCCGATCTATCCGAGATCCGAGGAATATCGAAATCGGGGCGCGC
CTGGCCTCCGCGCCGGGTTTTGGCGCCTCCCGCGGGCGCCCCCCTCGTCACGGCGAGCGCTGCCACGTCA
GACGAAGGGCGCAGGAGCGTCCTGATCCTTCCGCCCGGACGCTCAGGACAGCGGCCCGCTGCTCATAAGA
CTCGGCCTTAGAACCCCAGTATCAGCAGAAGGACATTTTAGGACGGGACTTGGGTGACTCTAGGGCACTG
GTTTTCTTTCCAGAGAGCGGAACAGGCGAGGAAAAGTAGTCCCTTCTCGGCGATTCTGCGGAGGGATCTC
CGTGGGGCGGTGAACGCCGATGATTATATAAGGACGCGCCGGGTGTGGCACAGCTAGTTCCGTCGCAGCC
GGGATTTGGGTCGCGGTTCTTGTTTGTGGATCGCTGTGATCGTCACTTGGTGAGTAGCGGGCTGCTGGGC
TGGCCGGGGCTTTCGTGGCCGCCGGGCCGCTCGGTGGGACGGAAGCGTGTGGAGAGACCGCCAAGGGCTG
TAGTCTGGGTCCGCGAGCAAGGTTGCCCTGAACTGGGGGTTGGGGGGAGCGCAGCAAAATGGCGGCTGTT
CCCGAGTCTTGAATGGAAGACGCTTGTGAGGCGGGCTGTGAGGTCGTTGAAACAAGGTGGGGGGCATGGT
GGGCGGCAAGAACCCAAGGTCTTGAGCCCTTCGCTAATGCGGGAAAGCTCTTATTCGGGTGAGATGGGCT
GGGCACCATCTGGGGACCCTGACGTGAAGTTTGTCACTGACTGGAGAACTCGGTTTGTCGTCTGTTGCGG
GGGCGGCAGTTATGGCGGTGCCGTTGGGCAGTGCACCCGTACCTTTGGGAGCGCGCGCCCTCGTCGTGTC
GTGACGTCACCCGTTCTGTTGGCTTATAATGCAGGGTGGGGCCACCAGCCGGTAGGTGTGCGGTAGGCTT
TTCTCCGTCGCAGGACGCAGGGTTCGGGCCTAGGGTAGGCTCTCCTGAATCGACAGGCGCCGGACCTCTG
GTGAGGGGAGGGATAAGTGAGGCGTCAGTTTCTTTGGTCGGTTTTATGTACCTATCTTCTTAAGTAGCTG
AAGCTCCGGTTTTGAACTATGCGCTCGGGGTTGGCGAGTGTGTTTTGTGAAGTTTTTTAGGCACCTTTTG
AAATGTAATCATTTGGGTCAATATGTAATTTTCAGTGTTAGACTTGTAAATTGTCCGCTAAATTCTGGCC
GTTTTTGGCTTTTTTGTTAGACAACATGACCGAGTACAAGCCCACGGTGCGCCTCGCCACCCGCGACGAC
GTCCCCAGGGCCGTACGCACCCTCGCCGCCGCGTTCGCCGACTACCCCGCCACGCGCCACACCGTCGATC
CGGACCGCCACATCGAGCGGGTCACCGAGCTGCAAGAACTCTTCCTCACGCGCGTCGGGCTCGACATCGG
CAAGGTGTGGGTCGCGGACGACGGCGCCGCGGTGGCGGTCTGGACCACGCCGGAGAGCGTCGAAGCGGGG
GCGGTGTTCGCCGAGATCGGCCCGCGCATGGCCGAGTTGAGCGGTTCCCGGCTGGCCGCGCAGCAACAGA
TGGAGGGCCTCCTGGCGCCGCACCGGCCCAAGGAGCCCGCGTGGTTCCTGGCCACCGTCGGCGTCTCGCC
CGACCACCAGGGCAAGGGTCTGGGCAGCGCCGTCGTGCTCCCCGGAGTGGAGGCCGCCGAGCGCGCCGGG
GTGCCCGCCTTCCTGGAGACCTCCGCGCCCCGCAACCTCCCCTTCTACGAGCGGCTCGGCTTCACCGTCA
CCGCCGACGTCGAGGTGCCCGAAGGACCGCGCACCTGGTGCATGACCCGCAAGCCCGGTGCCTAGGCTAG
TATGTAAGCCTAGTCTTAGATAATAAAATCGCTATCCATCGAAGATGGATGTGTGTTGGTTTTTTGTGTG
TGTAACGCTAGGCGCGCCTGGTGTACCGAGAACGATCCTCTCAGTGCGAGTCTCGACGATCCATATCGTT
GCTTGGCAGTCAGCCAGTCGGAATCCAGCTTGGGACCCAGGAAGTCCAATCGTCAGATATTGTACTCAAG
CCTGGTCACGGCAGCGTACCGATCTGTTTAAACCTAGATATTGATAGTCTGATCGGTCAACGTATAATCG
AGTCCTAGCTTTTGCAAACATCTATCAAGAGACAGGATCAGCAGGAGGCTTTCGCATGAGTATTCAACAT
TTCCGTGTCGCCCTTATTCCCTTTTTTGCGGCATTTTGCCTTCCTGTTTTTGCTCACCCAGAAACGCTGG
TGAAAGTAAAAGATGCTGAAGATCAGTTGGGTGCGCGAGTGGGTTACATCGAACTGGATCTCAACAGCGG
TAAGATCCTTGAGAGTTTTCGCCCCGAAGAACGCTTTCCAATGATGAGCACTTTTAAAGTTCTGCTATGT
GGCGCGGTATTATCCCGTATTGACGCCGGGCAAGAGCAACTCGGTCGCCGCATACACTATTCTCAGAATG
ACTTGGTTGAGTATTCACCAGTCACAGAAAAGCATCTTACGGATGGCATGACAGTAAGAGAATTATGCAG
TGCTGCCATAACCATGAGTGATAACACTGCGGCCAACTTACTTCTGACAACGATTGGAGGACCGAAGGAG
CTAACCGCTTTTTTGCACAACATGGGGGATCATGTAACTCGCCTTGATCGTTGGGAACCGGAGCTGAATG
AAGCCATACCAAACGACGAGCGTGACACCACGATGCCTGTAGCAATGGCAACAACCTTGCGTAAACTATT
AACTGGCGAACTACTTACTCTAGCTTCCCGGCAACAGTTGATAGACTGGATGGAGGCGGATAAAGTTGCA
GGACCACTTCTGCGCTCGGCCCTTCCGGCTGGCTGGTTTATTGCTGATAAATCTGGAGCCGGTGAGCGTG
GGTCTCGCGGTATCATTGCAGCACTGGGGCCAGATGGTAAGCCCTCCCGTATCGTAGTTATCTACACGAC
GGGGAGTCAGGCAACTATGGATGAACGAAATAGACAGATCGCTGAGATAGGTGCCTCACTGATTAAGCAT
TGGTAACCGATTCTAGGTGCATTGGCGCAGAAAAAAATGCCTGATGCGACGCTGCGCGTCTTATACTCCC
ACATATGCCAGATTCAGCAACGGATACGGCTTCCCCAACTTGCCCACTTCCATACGTGTCCTCCTTACCA
GAAATTTATCCTTAAGATCCCGAATCGTTTAAACTCGACTCTGGCTCTATCGAATCTCCGTCGTTTCGAG
CTTACGCGAACAGCCGTGGCGCTCATTTGCTCGTCGGGCATCGAATCTCGTCAGCTATCGTCAGCTTACC
TTTTTGGCAGCGATCGCGGCTCCCGACATCTTGGACCATTAGCTCCACAGGTATCTTCTTCCCTCTAGTG
GTCATAACAGCAGCTTCAGCTACCTCTCAATTCAAAAAACCCCTCAAGACCCGTTTAGAGGCCCCAAGGG
GTTATGCTATCAATCGTTGCGTTACACACACAAAAAACCAACACACATCCATCTTCGATGGATAGCGATT
TTATTATCTAACTGCTGATCGAGTGTAGCCAGATCTAGTAATCAATTACGGGGTCATTAGTTCATAGCCC
ATATATGGAGTTCCGCGTTACATAACTTACGGTAAATGGCCCGCCTGGCTGACCGCCCAACGACCCCCGC
CCATTGACGTCAATAATGACGTATGTTCCCATAGTAACGCCAATAGGGACTTTCCATTGACGTCAATGGG
TGGAGTATTTACGGTAAACTGCCCACTTGGCAGTACATCAAGTGTATCATATGCCAAGTACGCCCCCTAT
TGACGTCAATGACGGTAAATGGCCCGCCTGGCATTATGCCCAGTACATGACCTTATGGGACTTTCCTACT
TGGCAGTACATCTACGTATTAGTCATCGCTATTACCATGCTGATGCGGTTTTGGCAGTACATCAATGGGC
GTGGATAGCGGTTTGACTCACGGGGATTTCCAAGTCTCCACCCCATTGACGTCAATGGGAGTTTGTTTTG
GCACCAAAATCAACGGGACTTTCCAAAATGTCGTAACAACTCCGCCCCATTGACGCAAATGGGCGGTAGG
CGTGTACGGTGGGAGGTCTATATAAGCAGAGCTGGTTTAGTGAACCGTCAGATCAGATCTTTGTCGATCC
TACCATCCACTCGACACACCCGCCAGCGGCCGC
Features (pLannotate 1.2.2; 20 found; start..end, strand, type, name):
      5..133     +  CDS            NS7B_SARS2: Experimental evidence at protein level: Swiss-Prot protein existence level 1. From Severe acute respiratory syndrome coronavirus 2 (2019-nCoV) (SARS-CoV-2).
    155..172     +  CDS            6xHis: 6xHis affinity tag
    225..346     -  polyA_signal   SV40 poly(A) signal: SV40 polyadenylation signal
    369..438     -  CDS            large T antigen (fragment): large T antigen from SV40 (simian virus 40)
    461..507     +  terminator     T7 terminator: transcription terminator for bacteriophage T7 RNA polymerase
    537..673     +  terminator     rrnG terminator: transcription terminator from the E. coli ribosomal RNA rrnG operon (Albrechtsen et al., 1991)
    718..789     +  misc_feature   3' β-globin insulator: insulator downstream of the human β-globin locus (Farrell et al., 2002)
   1015..1603    -  rep_origin     ori: high-copy-number ColE1/pMB1/pBR322/pUC origin of replication
   1775..1839    -  CDS            bla(M) (fragment): β-lactamase lacking the signal sequence; bla(M); allows cytosolic expression of β-lactamase
   2103..3312    +  promoter       UbC promoter: human ubiquitin C promoter
   3316..3913    +  CDS            PuroR (fragment): puromycin N-acetyltransferase; pac from Streptomyces; confers resistance to puromycin
   3942..3990    +  polyA_signal   poly(A) signal: synthetic polyadenylation signal
   4256..5116    +  CDS            AmpR: β-lactamase; bla; confers resistance to ampicillin, carbenicillin, and related antibiotics
   5129..5265    +  terminator     rrnG terminator: transcription terminator from the E. coli ribosomal RNA rrnG operon (Albrechtsen et al., 1991)
   5417..5488    +  misc_feature   5' β-globin insulator: insulator upstream of the human β-globin locus (Farrell et al., 2002)
   5493..5539    -  terminator     T7 terminator: transcription terminator for bacteriophage T7 RNA polymerase
   5557..5605    -  polyA_signal   poly(A) signal: synthetic polyadenylation signal
   5686..5989    +  enhancer       CMV enhancer: human cytomegalovirus immediate early enhancer
   6062..6079    -  promoter       CMV promoter (fragment): human cytomegalovirus (CMV) immediate early promoter
   6142..6193    +  promoter       CMVd2 promoter: truncated human cytomegalovirus (CMV) immediate early promoter that yields moderately reduced expression relative to the full-length promoter
