[The description below was written by a language model from this plasmid's Addgene catalogue record and pLannotate feature annotations shown in this document.]
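Description:
pGBW-m4252870 is a mammalian expression plasmid that carries the wild-type ORF7b accessory protein gene of SARS-CoV-2, built on a pTwist_CMV_Puro_6 backbone from which an AarI site was removed. It is propagated in E. coli as a high-copy plasmid through a ColE1/pUC-type origin and is selected with ampicillin through a full-length β-lactamase gene. The annotation also picks up a short additional β-lactamase fragment. In mammalian cells, a separate cassette provides puromycin selection. It consists of the human ubiquitin C promoter, puromycin N-acetyltransferase and a synthetic polyadenylation signal, and it allows enrichment of transfected cells or derivation of stable lines.

The small ORF7b coding sequence (about 125 bp) sits at the start of the circular sequence record, immediately downstream of the CMV enhancer and promoter elements annotated at the end of the record. The annotation tool labels the promoter region as a truncated CMV variant plus a short fragment, while the catalogue entry simply lists CMV. The open reading frame is fused at its C terminus to a backbone-encoded tag, recorded as a cleavable TEV site followed by 6xHis. Only the His tag is annotated in the feature table, but the short gap between the ORF and the tag is consistent with a protease site. This arrangement allows affinity purification or detection, with optional removal of the tag. An SV40 polyadenylation signal is annotated after the tag, although on the reverse strand. The expression unit is flanked by β-globin insulator elements, bacterial rrnG and T7 terminators, and an upstream synthetic poly(A) signal, which together likely limit transcriptional read-through and interference from neighbouring cassettes. The plasmid is intended for expressing tagged ORF7b in mammalian cells; the record does not specify further applications.
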