Addgene plasmid #153591: pGBW-m4252870
Purpose: Mammalian expression plasmid for SARS-CoV-2 ORF7b
Depositing lab: Ginkgo Bioworks & Benjie Chen. Depositing organization: Ginkgo Bioworks.
Backbone
  Vector backbone: pTwist_CMV_Puro_6 with AarI site removed
  Backbone size w/o insert (bp): 6080
  Vector type: Mammalian Expression
  Selectable markers: Puromycin
Growth in bacteria
  Bacterial resistance: Ampicillin, 100 μg/mL
  Growth temperature: 37°C
  Growth strain: DH5alpha
  Copy number: High Copy
Gene/Insert
  Gene/Insert name: SARS-CoV-2 ORF7b
  Species: Severe acute respiratory syndrome coronavirus 2
  Insert size (bp): 125
  Mutation: wt
  Entrez Gene: ORF7b (a.k.a. GU280_gp08)
  Promoter: CMV
  Tag / fusion protein: Cleavable TEV;6xHis-003 (C terminal on backbone)
  Cloning method: Unknown
Resource information
  A portion of this plasmid was derived from a plasmid made by: GinkgoBioworks
Depositor comments: NCBI reference sequence: 43740574
How to cite: pGBW-m4252870 was a gift from Ginkgo Bioworks & Benjie Chen (Addgene plasmid # 153591 ; http://n2t.net/addgene:153591 ; RRID:Addgene_153591)
